Addgene plasmid #83939: ALCAM-p2A-E2Crimson
Purpose: Lentiviral vector expressing ALCAM-p2A-E2Crimson
Depositing lab: David Sabatini. Depositing organization: Whitehead Institute for Biomedical Research. Publication: A genome-wide CRISPR screen identifies a restricted set of HIV host dependency factors. Park RJ, Wang T, Koundakjian D, Hultquist JF, Lamothe-Molina P, Monel B, Schumann K, Yu H, Krupzcak KM, Garcia-Beltran W, Piechocka-Trocha A, Krogan NJ, Marson A, Sabatini DM, Lander ES, Hacohen N, Walker BD. Nat Genet. 2016 Dec 19. doi: 10.1038/ng.3741. PubMed 27992415.
Backbone
  Vector backbone: pLego-IC2
  Vector type: Mammalian Expression, Lentiviral
Growth in bacteria
  Bacterial resistance: Ampicillin, 100 μg/mL
  Growth temperature: 37°C
  Growth strain: NEB Stable
  Copy number: High Copy
Gene/Insert
  Gene/Insert name: ALCAM
  Species: H. sapiens (human)
  Entrez Gene: ALCAM (a.k.a. CD166, MEMD)
  Promoter: EF1a
  Tag / fusion protein: p2A-E2Crimson (C terminal on insert)
  Cloning method: Gibson Cloning
  Sequencing primers: 5′ cgtatataagtgcagtag
Terms and licenses: Academic/Nonprofit Terms; Industry Terms: Not Available to Industry
Depositor comments: ORF sequence is codon-optimized
How to cite: ALCAM-p2A-E2Crimson was a gift from David Sabatini (Addgene plasmid # 83939 ; http://n2t.net/addgene:83939 ; RRID:Addgene_83939)
