[The description below was written by a language model from this plasmid's Addgene catalogue record and pLannotate feature annotations shown in this document.]
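Description:
ALCAM-p2A-E2Crimson is a lentiviral mammalian expression plasmid built on the pLego-IC2 backbone for delivering human ALCAM (also called CD166 or MEMD) together with a far-red fluorescent marker. It is maintained in bacteria through a high-copy ColE1/pUC-type origin and an ampicillin resistance gene (β-lactamase with its own promoter). The annotated 8,805-nt sequence covers the complete plasmid.

The viral transfer cassette begins with a CMV enhancer/promoter fused to a truncated HIV-1 5' LTR, an arrangement that drives genomic RNA production in packaging cells. This is followed by the Ψ packaging signal with a partial gag fragment, the Rev response element for Rev-dependent nuclear export, and the cPPT/CTS. The internal expression unit uses the EF-1α core promoter to transcribe a codon-optimized ALCAM open reading frame. A P2A peptide joins this at its C-terminus to E2-Crimson, a rapidly maturing tetrameric far-red protein derived from Discosoma. The P2A itself is not annotated separately but corresponds to the gap between the two coding sequences. Ribosomal skipping at the 2A yields separate ALCAM and reporter proteins from one transcript, so fluorescence marks transduced, ALCAM-expressing cells. A WPRE downstream enhances transcript expression, and a second truncated LTR, preceded by a nef fragment, closes the provirus. Two same-orientation loxP sites flank the promoter–ORF–reporter unit, so Cre could in principle excise it.

The associated publication describes a genome-wide CRISPR screen for HIV host dependency factors, which suggests a role in expressing ALCAM in that context, though the record states only that the vector expresses ALCAM-p2A-E2Crimson.
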