Features (pLannotate 1.2.2; 24 found; start..end, strand, type, name):
      1..212     +  promoter       EF-1α core promoter: core promoter for human elongation factor EF-1α
    242..1966    +  CDS            ALCAM: CD166_HUMAN - Also known as MEMD From Homo sapiens (Human).
   2069..2737    +  CDS            E2-Crimson: E2-Crimson is a basic (constitutively fluorescent) far red fluorescent protein published in 2009, derived from Discosoma sp.. It is reported to be a rapidly-maturing tetramer with low acid sensitivity.
   2801..2834    +  protein_bind   loxP: Cre-mediated recombination occurs in the 8-bp core sequence (GCATACAT). Cre recombinase
   2867..2890    +  misc_feature   MCS (fragment): pBluescript multiple cloning site
   2890..3478    +  misc_feature   WPRE: woodchuck hepatitis virus posttranscriptional regulatory element
   3479..3498    +  misc_feature   MCS (fragment): pBluescript multiple cloning site
   3500..4000    +  CDS            nef (fragment): NEF_HV1LA - Experimental evidence at protein level: Swiss-Prot protein existence level 1. Extracellular Nef protein targets CD4(+) T-lymphocytes for apoptosis by interacting with CXCR4 surface receptors. From Human immunodeficiency virus type 1 group M subtype B (isolate Lai) (HIV-1).
   4007..4187    +  LTR            5' LTR (truncated): truncated 5' long terminal repeat (LTR) from HIV-1
   4249..4837    -  rep_origin     ori: high-copy-number ColE1/pMB1/pBR322/pUC origin of replication
   5008..5868    -  CDS            AmpR: β-lactamase; bla; confers resistance to ampicillin, carbenicillin, and related antibiotics
   5869..5973    -  promoter       AmpR promoter: bla
   6032..6084    -  misc_feature   bom (fragment): basis of mobility region from pBR322
   6239..6618    +  enhancer       CMV enhancer: human cytomegalovirus immediate early enhancer
   6619..6818    +  promoter       CMV promoter: human cytomegalovirus (CMV) immediate early promoter
   6836..7016    +  LTR            5' LTR (truncated): truncated 5' long terminal repeat (LTR) from HIV-1
   7063..7188    +  misc_feature   HIV-1 Ψ: packaging signal of human immunodeficiency virus type 1
   7172..7510    +  CDS            HIV-1 gag (fragment): gag protein from human immunodeficiency virus 1; gag
   7685..7918    +  misc_feature   RRE: The Rev response element (RRE) of HIV-1 allows for Rev-dependent mRNA export from the nucleus to the cytoplasm.
   8295..8395    +  CDS            Rev (fragment): human immunodeficiency virus 1 (HIV-1) Rev protein; rev; enhances nuclear export of unspliced and incompletely spliced viral mRNAs
   8445..8562    +  misc_feature   cPPT/CTS: central polypurine tract and central termination sequence of HIV-1
   8619..8643    -  misc_feature   MCS (fragment): pBluescript multiple cloning site
   8678..8711    +  protein_bind   loxP: Cre-mediated recombination occurs in the 8-bp core sequence (GCATACAT). Cre recombinase
   8744..8777    +  LTR            3' LTR (ΔU3) (fragment): self-inactivating 3' long terminal repeat (LTR) from Moloney murine leukemia virus
>Addgene plasmid #83939 | ALCAM-p2A-E2Crimson | depositor full sequence | sequence record 160504 | ALCAM-p2A-E2Crimson sequence 8805 bps
GGGCAGAGCGCACATCGCCCACAGTCCCCGAGAAGTTGGGGGGAGGGGTCGGCAATTGAACCGGTGCCTA
GAGAAGGTGGCGCGGGGTAAACTGGGAAAGTGATGTCGTGTACTGGCTCCGCCTTTTTCCCGAGGGTGGG
GGAGAACCGTATATAAGTGCAGTAGTCGCCGTGAACGTTCTTTTTCGCAACGGGTTTGCCGCCAGAACAC
AGGTGTCGTGACGCGGGTTAATTAAGCCACCATGGAGTCAAAAGGTGCCTCTTCCTGCAGGCTGCTGTTC
TGTTTGCTGATTTCCGCAACAGTGTTCCGCCCCGGACTCGGATGGTATACCGTGAATTCTGCTTATGGTG
ATACGATTATCATTCCATGCCGGTTGGATGTTCCACAGAATCTTATGTTCGGAAAATGGAAGTACGAGAA
GCCCGATGGCTCTCCTGTTTTTATTGCCTTCCGGTCCAGCACAAAAAAGAGCGTGCAGTACGACGACGTG
CCTGAGTACAAGGACAGGCTTAACCTGTCCGAGAACTACACTCTGTCCATCTCAAATGCCCGGATTTCCG
ATGAGAAGCGGTTCGTATGCATGCTGGTAACCGAAGATAATGTATTCGAGGCGCCCACCATCGTGAAAGT
GTTTAAACAACCGTCAAAGCCCGAGATCGTTTCAAAAGCACTCTTCTTGGAGACTGAACAACTCAAGAAG
TTGGGGGATTGCATCAGTGAGGACAGCTATCCGGACGGAAACATCACTTGGTATCGGAACGGCAAAGTTC
TCCACCCGCTGGAGGGCGCTGTGGTCATCATCTTCAAGAAGGAGATGGACCCTGTTACGCAGCTTTACAC
AATGACCAGCACCTTGGAGTACAAAACTACTAAAGCAGATATCCAGATGCCTTTTACATGCTCCGTCACT
TACTACGGACCTTCAGGACAGAAGACCATCCATTCTGAGCAGGCGGTATTCGATATTTACTACCCCACAG
AACAGGTAACTATACAGGTGCTCCCCCCTAAAAACGCCATCAAAGAGGGAGACAACATCACCCTTAAGTG
TCTTGGAAATGGTAATCCTCCGCCAGAAGAGTTTCTGTTTTATCTTCCTGGACAGCCTGAGGGCATCAGA
AGCAGCAATACGTATACCCTGACAGATGTCCGGAGAAACGCTACAGGCGATTACAAGTGCTCACTGATCG
ACAAAAAGAGCATGATTGCTTCCACCGCAATCACCGTGCACTATCTGGACCTGTCTTTGAATCCATCAGG
GGAAGTCACCAGGCAGATCGGAGACGCCCTTCCTGTGTCATGTACAATTTCTGCCTCTAGAAATGCGACA
GTAGTCTGGATGAAGGACAATATCAGGCTCAGAAGCAGTCCTTCCTTTAGTAGTCTCCACTACCAGGACG
CCGGGAACTACGTTTGCGAGACCGCTCTGCAGGAGGTTGAGGGCCTTAAAAAAAGAGAGAGTTTGACATT
GATCGTGGAGGGGAAACCCCAGATCAAGATGACCAAAAAAACTGATCCCAGCGGTCTCTCTAAAACAATC
ATCTGCCACGTGGAGGGGTTCCCTAAGCCGGCCATCCAGTGGACAATCACAGGCAGCGGCAGTGTCATTA
ATCAGACCGAGGAATCTCCGTACATTAATGGCAGATACTACTCTAAAATCATCATTTCACCGGAGGAAAA
CGTCACGCTGACCTGTACAGCAGAGAACCAGTTGGAGCGCACAGTTAATTCACTGAACGTTTCCGCTATC
AGTATTCCCGAGCATGACGAGGCCGACGAGATCAGCGATGAGAACCGCGAAAAGGTGAATGATCAAGCTA
AGCTCATAGTGGGCATAGTGGTGGGGTTGCTGCTGGCGGCTCTGGTTGCAGGCGTTGTGTACTGGCTGTA
TATGAAAAAGAGCAAAACCGCTAGCAAGCATGTCAATAAGGACCTTGGAAACATGGAGGAAAATAAGAAG
CTGGAAGAGAACAACCACAAGACAGAGGCCGCGGCCGCAGGAGGTGGAGGAGCTACAAATTTCAGCCTGC
TGAAGCAGGCCGGCGACGTGGAGGAGAACCCCGGCCCCAATAGCACTGAGAACGTCATCAAGCCCTTCAT
GCGCTTCAAGGTGCACATGGAGGGCTCCGTGAACGGCCACGAGTTCGAGATCGAGGGCGTGGGCGAGGGC
AAGCCCTACGAGGGCACCCAGACCGCCAAGCTGCAAGTGACCAAGGGCGGCCCCCTGCCCTTCGCCTGGG
ACATCCTGTCCCCCCAGTTCTTCTACGGCTCCAAGGCGTACATCAAGCACCCCGCCGACATCCCCGACTA
CCTCAAGCAGTCCTTCCCCGAGGGCTTCAAGTGGGAGCGCGTGATGAACTTCGAGGACGGCGGCGTGGTG
ACCGTGACCCAGGACTCCTCCCTGCAGGACGGCACCCTCATCTACCACGTGAAGTTCATCGGCGTGAACT
TCCCCTCCGACGGCCCCGTAATGCAGAAGAAGACTCTGGGCTGGGAGCCCTCCACTGAGCGCAACTACCC
CCGCGACGGCGTGCTGAAGGGCGAGAACCACATGGCGCTGAAGCTGAAGGGCGGCGGCCACTACCTGTGT
GAGTTCAAGTCCATCTACATGGCCAAGAAGCCCGTGAAGCTGCCCGGCTACCACTACGTGGACTACAAGC
TCGACATCACCTCCCACAACGAGGACTACACCGTGGTGGAGCAGTACGAGCGCGCCGAGGCCCGCCACCA
CCTGTTCCTGTGATGTACAAGTAAAGCGGCCGGCCGCCAGCACAGTGGTCGAAATTCGTCGAGGGACCTA
ATAACTTCGTATAGCATACATTATACGAAGTTATACATGTTTAAGGGTTCCGGTTCCACTAGGTACAATT
CGATATCAAGCTTATCGATAATCAACCTCTGGATTACAAAATTTGTGAAAGATTGACTGGTATTCTTAAC
TATGTTGCTCCTTTTACGCTATGTGGATACGCTGCTTTAATGCCTTTGTATCATGCTATTGCTTCCCGTA
TGGCTTTCATTTTCTCCTCCTTGTATAAATCCTGGTTGCTGTCTCTTTATGAGGAGTTGTGGCCCGTTGT
CAGGCAACGTGGCGTGGTGTGCACTGTGTTTGCTGACGCAACCCCCACTGGTTGGGGCATTGCCACCACC
TGTCAGCTCCTTTCCGGGACTTTCGCTTTCCCCCTCCCTATTGCCACGGCGGAACTCATCGCCGCCTGCC
TTGCCCGCTGCTGGACAGGGGCTCGGCTGTTGGGCACTGACAATTCCGTGGTGTTGTCGGGGAAATCATC
GTCCTTTCCTTGGCTGCTCGCCTGTGTTGCCACCTGGATTCTGCGCGGGACGTCCTTCTGCTACGTCCCT
TCGGCCCTCAATCCAGCGGACCTTCCTTCCCGCGGCCTGCTGCCGGCTCTGCGGCCTCTTCCGCGTCTTC
GCCTTCGCCCTCAGACGAGTCGGATCTCCCTTTGGGCCGCCTCCCCGCATCGATACCGTCGACCTCGATC
GAGACCTAGAAAAACATGGAGCAATCACAAGTAGCAATACAGCAGCTACCAATGCTGATTGTGCCTGGCT
AGAAGCACAAGAGGAGGAGGAGGTGGGTTTTCCAGTCACACCTCAGGTACCTTTAAGACCAATGACTTAC
AAGGCAGCTGTAGATCTTAGCCACTTTTTAAAAGAAAAGGGGGGACTGGAAGGGCTAATTCACTCCCAAC
GAAGACAAGATATCCTTGATCTGTGGATCTACCACACACAAGGCTACTTCCCTGATTGGCAGAACTACAC
ACCAGGGCCAGGGATCAGATATCCACTGACCTTTGGATGGTGCTACAAGCTAGTACCAGTTGAGCAAGAG
AAGGTAGAAGAAGCCAATGAAGGAGAGAACACCCGCTTGTTACACCCTGTGAGCCTGCATGGGATGGATG
ACCCGGAGAGAGAAGTATTAGAGTGGAGGTTTGACAGCCGCCTAGCATTTCATCACATGGCCCGAGAGCT
GCATCCGGACTGTACTGGGTCTCTCTGGTTAGACCAGATCTGAGCCTGGGAGCTCTCTGGCTAACTAGGG
AACCCACTGCTTAAGCCTCAATAAAGCTTGCCTTGAGTGCTTCAAGTAGTGTGTGCCCGTCTGTTGTGTG
ACTCTGGTAACTAGAGATCCCTCAGACCCTTTTAGTCAGTGTGGAAAATCTCTAGCAGCATGTGAGCAAA
AGGCCAGCAAAAGGCCAGGAACCGTAAAAAGGCCGCGTTGCTGGCGTTTTTCCATAGGCTCCGCCCCCCT
GACGAGCATCACAAAAATCGACGCTCAAGTCAGAGGTGGCGAAACCCGACAGGACTATAAAGATACCAGG
CGTTTCCCCCTGGAAGCTCCCTCGTGCGCTCTCCTGTTCCGACCCTGCCGCTTACCGGATACCTGTCCGC
CTTTCTCCCTTCGGGAAGCGTGGCGCTTTCTCATAGCTCACGCTGTAGGTATCTCAGTTCGGTGTAGGTC
GTTCGCTCCAAGCTGGGCTGTGTGCACGAACCCCCCGTTCAGCCCGACCGCTGCGCCTTATCCGGTAACT
ATCGTCTTGAGTCCAACCCGGTAAGACACGACTTATCGCCACTGGCAGCAGCCACTGGTAACAGGATTAG
CAGAGCGAGGTATGTAGGCGGTGCTACAGAGTTCTTGAAGTGGTGGCCTAACTACGGCTACACTAGAAGA
ACAGTATTTGGTATCTGCGCTCTGCTGAAGCCAGTTACCTTCGGAAAAAGAGTTGGTAGCTCTTGATCCG
GCAAACAAACCACCGCTGGTAGCGGTGGTTTTTTTGTTTGCAAGCAGCAGATTACGCGCAGAAAAAAAGG
ATCTCAAGAAGATCCTTTGATCTTTTCTACGGGGTCTGACGCTCAGTGGAACGAAAACTCACGTTAAGGG
ATTTTGGTCATGAGATTATCAAAAAGGATCTTCACCTAGATCCTTTTAAATTAAAAATGAAGTTTTAAAT
CAATCTAAAGTATATATGAGTAAACTTGGTCTGACAGTTACCAATGCTTAATCAGTGAGGCACCTATCTC
AGCGATCTGTCTATTTCGTTCATCCATAGTTGCCTGACTCCCCGTCGTGTAGATAACTACGATACGGGAG
GGCTTACCATCTGGCCCCAGTGCTGCAATGATACCGCGAGACCCACGCTCACCGGCTCCAGATTTATCAG
CAATAAACCAGCCAGCCGGAAGGGCCGAGCGCAGAAGTGGTCCTGCAACTTTATCCGCCTCCATCCAGTC
TATTAATTGTTGCCGGGAAGCTAGAGTAAGTAGTTCGCCAGTTAATAGTTTGCGCAACGTTGTTGCCATT
GCTACAGGCATCGTGGTGTCACGCTCGTCGTTTGGTATGGCTTCATTCAGCTCCGGTTCCCAACGATCAA
GGCGAGTTACATGATCCCCCATGTTGTGCAAAAAAGCGGTTAGCTCCTTCGGTCCTCCGATCGTTGTCAG
AAGTAAGTTGGCCGCAGTGTTATCACTCATGGTTATGGCAGCACTGCATAATTCTCTTACTGTCATGCCA
TCCGTAAGATGCTTTTCTGTGACTGGTGAGTACTCAACCAAGTCATTCTGAGAATAGTGTATGCGGCGAC
CGAGTTGCTCTTGCCCGGCGTCAATACGGGATAATACCGCGCCACATAGCAGAACTTTAAAAGTGCTCAT
CATTGGAAAACGTTCTTCGGGGCGAAAACTCTCAAGGATCTTACCGCTGTTGAGATCCAGTTCGATGTAA
CCCACTCGTGCACCCAACTGATCTTCAGCATCTTTTACTTTCACCAGCGTTTCTGGGTGAGCAAAAACAG
GAAGGCAAAATGCCGCAAAAAAGGGAATAAGGGCGACACGGAAATGTTGAATACTCATACTCTTCCTTTT
TCAATATTATTGAAGCATTTATCAGGGTTATTGTCTCATGAGCGGATACATATTTGAATGTATTTAGAAA
AATAAACAAATAGGGGTTCCGCGCACATTTCCCCGAAAAGTGCCACCTGACGTCGACGGATCGGGAGATC
TCCCGATCCCCTATGGTGCACTCTCAGTACAATCTGCTCTGATGCCGCATAGTTAAGCCAGTATCTGCTC
CCTGCTTGTGTGTTGGAGGTCGCTGAGTAGTGCGCGAGCAAAATTTAAGCTACAACAAGGCAAGGCTTGA
CCGACAATTGCATGAAGAATCTGCTTAGGGTTAGGCGTTTTGCGCTGCTTCGCGATGTACGGGCCAGATA
TACGCGTTGACATTGATTATTGACTAGTTATTAATAGTAATCAATTACGGGGTCATTAGTTCATAGCCCA
TATATGGAGTTCCGCGTTACATAACTTACGGTAAATGGCCCGCCTGGCTGACCGCCCAACGACCCCCGCC
CATTGACGTCAATAATGACGTATGTTCCCATAGTAACGCCAATAGGGACTTTCCATTGACGTCAATGGGT
GGAGTATTTACGGTAAACTGCCCACTTGGCAGTACATCAAGTGTATCATATGCCAAGTACGCCCCCTATT
GACGTCAATGACGGTAAATGGCCCGCCTGGCATTATGCCCAGTACATGACCTTATGGGACTTTCCTACTT
GGCAGTACATCTACGTATTAGTCATCGCTATTACCATGGTGATGCGGTTTTGGCAGTACATCAATGGGCG
TGGATAGCGGTTTGACTCACGGGGATTTCCAAGTCTCCACCCCATTGACGTCAATGGGAGTTTGTTTTGG
CACCAAAATCAACGGGACTTTCCAAAATGTCGTAACAACTCCGCCCCATTGACGCAAATGGGCGGTAGGC
GTGTACGGTGGGAGGTCTATATAAGCAGCGCGTTTTGCCTGTACTGGGTCTCTCTGGTTAGACCAGATCT
GAGCCTGGGAGCTCTCTGGCTAACTAGGGAACCCACTGCTTAAGCCTCAATAAAGCTTGCCTTGAGTGCT
TCAAGTAGTGTGTGCCCGTCTGTTGTGTGACTCTGGTAACTAGAGATCCCTCAGACCCTTTTAGTCAGTG
TGGAAAATCTCTAGCAGTGGCGCCCGAACAGGGACTTGAAAGCGAAAGGGAAACCAGAGGAGCTCTCTCG
ACGCAGGACTCGGCTTGCTGAAGCGCGCACGGCAAGAGGCGAGGGGCGGCGACTGGTGAGTACGCCAAAA
ATTTTGACTAGCGGAGGCTAGAAGGAGAGAGATGGGTGCGAGAGCGTCAGTATTAAGCGGGGGAGAATTA
GATCGCGATGGGAAAAAATTCGGTTAAGGCCAGGGGGAAAGAAAAAATATAAATTAAAACATATAGTATG
GGCAAGCAGGGAGCTAGAACGATTCGCAGTTAATCCTGGCCTGTTAGAAACATCAGAAGGCTGTAGACAA
ATACTGGGACAGCTACAACCATCCCTTCAGACAGGATCAGAAGAACTTAGATCATTATATAATACAGTAG
CAACCCTCTATTGTGTGCATCAAAGGATAGAGATAAAAGACACCAAGGAAGCTTTAGACAAGATAGAGGA
AGAGCAAAACAAAAGTAAGACCACCGCACAGCAAGCGGCCGGCCGCTGATCTTCAGACCTGGAGGAGGAG
ATATGAGGGACAATTGGAGAAGTGAATTATATAAATATAAAGTAGTAAAAATTGAACCATTAGGAGTAGC
ACCCACCAAGGCAAAGAGAAGAGTGGTGCAGAGAGAAAAAAGAGCAGTGGGAATAGGAGCTTTGTTCCTT
GGGTTCTTGGGAGCAGCAGGAAGCACTATGGGCGCAGCGTCAATGACGCTGACGGTACAGGCCAGACAAT
TATTGTCTGGTATAGTGCAGCAGCAGAACAATTTGCTGAGGGCTATTGAGGCGCAACAGCATCTGTTGCA
ACTCACAGTCTGGGGCATCAAGCAGCTCCAGGCAAGAATCCTGGCTGTGGAAAGATACCTAAAGGATCAA
CAGCTCCTGGGGATTTGGGGTTGCTCTGGAAAACTCATTTGCACCACTGCTGTGCCTTGGAATGCTAGTT
GGAGTAATAAATCTCTGGAACAGATTTGGAATCACACGACCTGGATGGAGTGGGACAGAGAAATTAACAA
TTACACAAGCTTAATACACTCCTTAATTGAAGAATCGCAAAACCAGCAAGAAAAGAATGAACAAGAATTA
TTGGAATTAGATAAATGGGCAAGTTTGTGGAATTGGTTTAACATAACAAATTGGCTGTGGTATATAAAAT
TATTCATAATGATAGTAGGAGGCTTGGTAGGTTTAAGAATAGTTTTTGCTGTACTTTCTATAGTGAATAG
AGTTAGGCAGGGATATTCACCATTATCGTTTCAGACCCACCTCCCAACCCCGAGGGGACCCGACAGGCCC
GAAGGAATAGAAGAAGAAGGTGGAGAGAGAGACAGAGACAGATCCATTCGATTAGTGAACGGATCGGCAC
TGCGTGCGCCAATTCTGCAGACAAATGGCAGTATTCATCCACAATTTTAAAAGAAAAGGGGGGATTGGGG
GGTACAGTGCAGGGGAAAGAATAGTAGACATAATAGCAACAGACATACAAACTAAAGAATTACAAAAACA
AATTACAAAAATTCAAAATTTTCGGGTTTATTACAGGGACAGCAGAGATCCAGTTTGGTTAGTACCGGGC
CCGCTCTATCGAGGTCGACGGTATCGATAAGCTCGCTTCACGAGATTCCAGCAGGTCGAGGGACCTAATA
ACTTCGTATAGCATACATTATACGAAGTTATATTAAGGGTTCCAAGCTTAAGCGGCCGGCCGCTGAAAGA
CCCCACCTGTAGGTTTGGCAAGCTAGCGGCTCGAGTGGCTCCGGTGCCCGTCAGT
