>Addgene plasmid #83939 | ALCAM-p2A-E2Crimson | addgene partial sequence | sequence record 163185 | WPRE-R 5'-CATAGCGTAAAAGGAGCAACA-3'
TCAATCTTTCACAAATTTTGTAATCCAGAGGTTGATTATCGATAAGCTTGATATCGAATTGTACCTAGTG
GAACCGGAACCCTTAAACATGTATAACTTCGTATAATGTATGCTATACGAAGTTATTAGGTCCCTCGACG
AATTTCGACCACTGTGCTGGCGGCCGGCCGCTTTACTTGTACATCACAGGAACAGGTGGTGGCGGGCCTC
GGCGCGCTCGTACTGCTCCACCACGGTGTAGTCCTCGTTGTGGGAGGTGATGTCGAGCTTGTAGTCCACG
TAGTGGTAGCCGGGCAGCTTCACGGGCTTCTTGGCCATGTAGATGGACTTGAACTCACACAGGTAGTGGC
CGCCGCCCTTCAGCTTCAGCGCCATGTGGTTCTCGCCCTTCAGCACGCCGTCGCGGGGGTAGTTGCGCTC
AGTGGAGGGCTCCCAGCCCAGAGTCTTCTTCTGCATTACGGGGCCGTCGGAGGGGAAGTTCACGCCGATG
AACTTCACGTGGTAGATGAGGGTGCCGTCCTGCAGGGAGGAGTCCTGGGTCACGGTCACCACGCCGCCGT
CCTCGAAGTTCATCACGCGCTCCCACTTGAAGCCCTCGGGGAAGGACTGCTTGAGGTAGTCGGGGATGTC
GGCGGGGTGCTTGATGTACGCCTTGGAGCCGTAGAAGAACTGGGGGGACAGGATGTCCCAGGCGAAGGGC
AGGGGGCCGCCCTTGGTCACTTGCAGCTTGGCGGTCTGGGTGCCCTCGTAGGGCTTGCCCTCGCCCACGC
CCTCGATCTCGA
