>Addgene plasmid #83939 | ALCAM-p2A-E2Crimson | addgene partial sequence | sequence record 164152 | Mombaerts-mRFPup 5'-GTGGCCGTTCACGGAGCCCTCCATG-3'
GCATGAAGGGCTTGATGACGTTCTCAGTGCTATTGGGGCCGGGGTTCTCCTCCACGTCGCCGGCCTGCTT
CAGCAGGCTGAAATTTGTAGCTCCTCCACCTCCTGCGGCCGCGGCCTCTGTCTTGTGGTTGTTCTCTTCC
AGCTTCTTATTTTCCTCCATGTTTCCAAGGTCCTTATTGACATGCTTGCTAGCGGTTTTGCTCTTTTTCA
TATACAGCCAGTACACAACGCCTGCAACCAGAGCCGCCAGCAGCAACCCCACCACTATGCCCACTATGAG
CTTAGCTTGATCATTCACCTTTTCGCGGTTCTCATCGCTGATCTCGTCGGCCTCGTCATGCTCGGGAATA
CTGATAGCGGAAACGTTCAGTGAATTAACTGTGCGCTCCAACTGGTTCTCTGCTGTACAGGTCAGCGTGA
CGTTTTCCTCCGGTGAAATGATGATTTTAGAGTAGTATCTGCCATTAATGTACGGAGATTCCTCGGTCTG
ATTAATGACACTGCCGCTGCCTGTGATTGTCCACTGGATGGCCGGCTTAGGGAACCCCTCCACGTGGCAG
ATGATTGTTTTAGAGAGACCGCTGGGATCAGTTTTTTTGGTCATCTTGATCTGGGGTTTCCCCTCCACGA
TCAATGTCAAACTCTCTCTTTTTTTAAGGCCCTCAACCTCCTGCAGAGCGGTCTCGCAAACGTAGTTCCC
GGCGTCCTGGTAGTGGAGACTACTAAAGGAAGGACTGCTTCTGAGCCTGATATTGTCCTTCATCCAGACT
ACTGTCGCATTTCTAGAGGCAGAAATTGTACATGACACAGGAAGGGCGTCTCCGATCTGCCTGGTGACTT
CCCCTGATGGATTCAAAGACAGGTCCAGATAGTGCACGGTGATTGCGGTGGAAGCAATCATGCTCTTTTT
GTCGATCAGTGAGCACTTGTAATCGCCTGTAGCGTTTCTCCGGACATCTGTCAGGGTATACGTATTGCTG
CTTCTGATGCC
