>Addgene plasmid #83939 | ALCAM-p2A-E2Crimson | addgene partial sequence | sequence record 165436 | EF1a-F_alt 5'-gccgtgaacgttctttttc-3'
GGTGTCGTGACGCGGGTTAATTAAGCCACCATGGAGTCAAAAGGTGCCTCTTCCTGCAGGCTGCTGTTCT
GTTTGCTGATTTCCGCAACAGTGTTCCGCCCCGGACTCGGATGGTATACCGTGAATTCTGCTTATGGTGA
TACGATTATCATTCCATGCCGGTTGGATGTTCCACAGAATCTTATGTTCGGAAAATGGAAGTACGAGAAG
CCCGATGGCTCTCCTGTTTTTATTGCCTTCCGGTCCAGCACAAAAAAGAGCGTGCAGTACGACGACGTGC
CTGAGTACAAGGACAGGCTTAACCTGTCCGAGAACTACACTCTGTCCATCTCAAATGCCCGGATTTCCGA
TGAGAAGCGGTTCGTATGCATGCTGGTAACCGAAGATAATGTATTCGAGGCGCCCACCATCGTGAAAGTG
TTTAAACAACCGTCAAAGCCCGAGATCGTTTCAAAAGCACTCTTCTTGGAGACTGAACAACTCAAGAAGT
TGGGGGATTGCATCAGTGAGGACAGCTATCCGGACGGAAACATCACTTGGTATCGGAACGGCAAAGTTCT
CCACCCGCTGGAGGGCGCTGTGGTCATCATCTTCAAGAAGGAGATGGACCCTGTTACGCAGCTTTACACA
ATGACCAGCACCTTGGAGTACAAAACTACTAAAGCAGATATCCAGATGCCTTTTACATGCTCCGTCACTT
ACTACGGACCTTCAGGACAGAAGACCATCCATTCTGAGCAGGCGGTATTCGATATTTACTACCCCACAGA
ACAGGTAACTATACAGGTGCTCCCCCCTAAAAACGCCATCAAAGAGGGAGACAACATCACCCTTAAGTGT
CTTGGAAATGGTAATCCTCCGCCAGAAGAGTTTCTGTTTTATCTTCCTGGACAGCCTGAGGGCATCAGAA
GCAGCAATACGTATACCCTGACAGATGTCCGGAGAAACGCTACAGGCGATTACAAGTGCTCACTGATCGA
CAAAAAGAGCATGATTGCTTCCACCGCAATCACCGTGC
